Addgene plasmid #10860: p3693 HPV-11 E1
Depositing lab: Peter Howley. Publication: Targeted mutagenesis of the human papillomavirus type 16 E2 transactivation domain reveals separable transcriptional activation and DNA replication functions. Sakai H, Yasugi T, Benson JD, Dowhanick JJ, Howley PM. J Virol. 1996 Mar . 70(3):1602-11. PubMed 8627680.
Backbone
  Vector backbone: pCMV4
  Backbone size w/o insert (bp): 4874
  Vector type: Mammalian Expression
Growth in bacteria
  Bacterial resistance: Ampicillin, 100 μg/mL
  Growth temperature: 37°C
  Growth strain: DH5alpha
  Copy number: High Copy
Gene/Insert
  Gene/Insert name: HPV-11 E1 (alt name: E1)
  Species: Human papillomavirus
  Cloning method: Restriction Enzyme
  Sequencing primers: 5′ CMV Forward
Terms and licenses: Academic/Nonprofit Terms; Industry Terms: Not Available to Industry
How to cite: p3693 HPV-11 E1 was a gift from Peter Howley (Addgene plasmid # 10860 ; http://n2t.net/addgene:10860 ; RRID:Addgene_10860)
