[The description below was written by a language model from this plasmid's Addgene catalogue record.]
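Description:
p3693 HPV-11 E1 is a mammalian expression plasmid built on the pCMV4 backbone (about 4.9 kb without the insert) that carries the E1 open reading frame of human papillomavirus type 11. It is maintained in E. coli as a high-copy plasmid under ampicillin selection. The record names neither a mammalian selection marker nor any epitope tag or reporter fused to E1. It also gives no insert size and no feature table, so the exact boundaries of the cloned fragment and the restriction sites used for cloning are not stated.

The promoter is not listed as a separate field. However, the pCMV4 backbone and the use of a CMV forward primer for sequencing indicate that the insert sits downstream of the cytomegalovirus immediate-early promoter, which drives strong constitutive transcription in transfected mammalian cells. E1 is the papillomavirus replication initiator, an ATP-dependent helicase that recognises the viral origin. It is loaded onto the origin through cooperation with the viral E2 protein and then recruits the host replication machinery.

A plasmid of this kind is typically used to supply E1 in trans by transient transfection, usually alongside an E2 expression vector and an origin-containing reporter plasmid, so that papillomavirus origin-dependent DNA replication can be measured. That use fits the associated study, which separated the transcriptional activation and DNA replication functions of the E2 transactivation domain by targeted mutagenesis.
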