>Addgene plasmid #10860 | p3693 HPV-11 E1 | addgene partial sequence | sequence record 17853 | CMV-F 5'-CGCAAATGGGCGGTAGGCGTG-3'
AGCTCGTTTAGTGAACCGTCAGAATTGTTTTTATTTTTAATTTTCTTTCAAATACTTCCATCGAATTCAG
ATCTGGTACCACGCGTATCGATAAGCTTGCATGCCTGCAGGTCGACTCTAGAGGATCCCGCACCAAAACC
ATAACAAGGATGGCGGACGATTCAGGTACAGAAAATGAGGGGTCGGGGTGTACAGGATGGTTTATGGTAG
AAGCCATAGTAGAGCACACTACAGGTACACAAATATCAGAAGATGAGGAAGAGGAGGTGGAGGACAGTGG
GTATGACATGGTGGACTTTATTGATGACAGGCATATTACACAAAATTCTGTGGAAGCACAGGCATTGTTT
AATAGGCAGGAGGCGGATGCTCATTATGCGACTGTGCAGGACCTAAAACGAAAGTATTTAGGCAGTCCAT
ATGTAAGTCCTATAAGCAATGTAGCTAATGCAGTAGAAAGTGAGATAAGTCCACGGTTAGACGCCATTAA
ACTTACAACACAGCCAAAAAAGGTAAAGCGACGGCTGTTTGAAACACGGGAATTAACGGACAGTGGATAT
GGCTATTCTGAAGTGGAAGCTGCAACGCAGGTAGAGAAACATGGCGACCCGGAAAATGGGGGAGATGGTC
AGGAAAGGGACACAGGGAGGGACATAGAGGGTGAG
